Addgene plasmid #198546: SpCas9-YE1-BE4max
Purpose: Expresses human codon-optimized SpCas9-YE1-BE4max and blasticidin resistance: EFS promoter-SpCas9-YE1-BE4max-NLS-FLAG-P2A-BSD
Depositing lab: Hyongbum Kim. Depositing organization: Yonsei University Health System. Publication: Deep learning models to predict the editing efficiencies and outcomes of diverse base editors. Kim N, Choi S, Kim S, Song M, Seo JH, Min S, Park J, Cho SR, Kim HH. Nat Biotechnol. 2024 Mar;42(3):484-497. doi: 10.1038/s41587-023-01792-x PubMed 37188916.
Backbone
  Vector backbone: pFUGW
  Total vector size (bp): 14256
  Vector type: Mammalian Expression, Lentiviral, CRISPR
  Selectable markers: Blasticidin
Growth in bacteria
  Bacterial resistance: Ampicillin, 100 μg/mL
  Growth temperature: 37°C
  Growth strain: NEB Stable
  Copy number: Unknown
Gene/Insert
  Gene/Insert name: SpCas9-YE1-BE4max
  Species: H. sapiens (human)
  Insert size (bp): 6048
  Promoter: EFS
  Tag / fusion protein: NLS (C terminal on insert); FLAG (C terminal on insert); BSD (C terminal on insert)
  Cloning method: Gibson Cloning
  Sequencing primers: 5′ 5' - ggtcttgaaaggagtgggaattgg - 3'; 3′ 5' - CAGGTCGCTTGTCGCCTCC - 3'
Terms and licenses: Academic/Nonprofit Terms; Industry Terms: Not Available to Industry
How to cite: SpCas9-YE1-BE4max was a gift from Hyongbum Kim (Addgene plasmid # 198546 ; http://n2t.net/addgene:198546 ; RRID:Addgene_198546)
