[The description below was written by a language model from this plasmid's Addgene catalogue record and pLannotate feature annotations shown in this document.]
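Description:
SpCas9-YE1-BE4max is a lentiviral transfer plasmid of about 14.2 kb, built on the pFUGW backbone, for delivering a cytosine base editor to mammalian cells. It is maintained in E. coli through a high-copy ColE1/pUC-type origin and ampicillin resistance. The backbone also carries an f1 origin, an SV40 origin and an EM7-driven bleomycin/Zeocin resistance cassette outside the viral region. The viral genome is transcribed from a CMV enhancer/promoter fused to a truncated HIV-1 5' LTR. It includes the Ψ packaging signal with a gag fragment, the RRE for Rev-dependent RNA export, the cPPT/CTS, a WPRE that enhances transcript expression, and a downstream truncated LTR followed by a bGH polyadenylation signal. Packaging functions are not encoded and must be supplied in trans.

The payload is a single open reading frame of roughly 6 kb, human codon-optimized and driven by the short EF-1α core (EFS) promoter. In the feature table it begins with rat APOBEC1 cytidine deaminase, which in the YE1 variant named by the record is an engineered form generally used to narrow the editing window. APOBEC1 is followed by Streptococcus pyogenes Cas9 bearing the D10A change, which gives a nickase, and then by uracil glycosylase inhibitor (UGI) sequence that suppresses excision of the deaminated base. Only one UGI copy is annotated. The catalogue entry lists a C-terminal NLS and FLAG tag, then a P2A peptide linking blasticidin S deaminase, so the editor and the resistance marker are co-translated from one transcript; these small elements are not individually annotated. No guide RNA cassette appears in the record, so the sgRNA would have to be provided separately. The construct suits making blasticidin-selected cells that stably express the editor, and its associated publication concerns predicting base editor efficiencies and outcomes.
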