Features (pLannotate 1.2.2; 37 found; start..end, strand, type, name):
    100..479     +  enhancer       CMV enhancer: human cytomegalovirus immediate early enhancer
    480..679     +  promoter       CMV promoter: human cytomegalovirus (CMV) immediate early promoter
    697..877     +  LTR            5' LTR (truncated): truncated 5' long terminal repeat (LTR) from HIV-1
    924..1049    +  misc_feature   HIV-1 Ψ: packaging signal of human immunodeficiency virus type 1
   1033..1396    +  CDS            HIV-1 gag (fragment): gag protein from human immunodeficiency virus 1; gag
   1542..1775    +  misc_feature   RRE: The Rev response element (RRE) of HIV-1 allows for Rev-dependent mRNA export from the nucleus to the cytoplasm.
   2152..2252    +  CDS            Rev (fragment): human immunodeficiency virus 1 (HIV-1) Rev protein; rev; enhances nuclear export of unspliced and incompletely spliced viral mRNAs
   2302..2419    +  misc_feature   cPPT/CTS: central polypurine tract and central termination sequence of HIV-1
   2468..2486    +  CDS            small t antigen (fragment): SV40 (simian virus 40) small t antigen
   2512..2723    +  promoter       EF-1α core promoter: core promoter for human elongation factor EF-1α
   2795..3478    +  CDS            Apobec1: ABEC1_RAT - Experimental evidence at protein level: Swiss-Prot protein existence level 1. Catalytic component of the apolipoprotein B mRNA editing enzyme complex which is responsible for the postranscriptional editing of a CAA codon for Gln to a UAA codon for stop in the APOB mRNA. May also play a role in the epigenetic regulation of gene expression by participating in DNA demethylation. From Rattus norvegicus (Rat).
   3575..5176    +  CDS            dCas9(N): N-terminal portion of catalytically inactive Streptococcus pyogenes dCas9 carrying the D10A mutation (Zetsche et al., 2015)
   5177..7675    +  CDS            Cas9(C): C-terminal portion of Streptococcus pyogenes Cas9 (Zetsche et al., 2015)
   7985..8233    +  CDS            UGI: UNGI_BPPB2 - Experimental evidence at protein level: Swiss-Prot protein existence level 1. This protein binds specifically and reversibly to the host uracil-DNA glycosylase, preventing removal of uracil residues from PBS2 DNA by the host uracil-excision repair system. From Bacillus phage PBS2 (Bacteriophage PBS2).
   8387..8785    +  CDS            BSD: blasticidin S deaminase; Aspergillus terreus BSD; confers resistance to blasticidin
   8786..8807    +  misc_feature   MCS (fragment): pBluescript multiple cloning site
   8810..9398    +  misc_feature   WPRE: woodchuck hepatitis virus posttranscriptional regulatory element
   9335..9916    +  CDS            nef (fragment): NEF_HV1H2 - Experimental evidence at protein level: Swiss-Prot protein existence level 1. Extracellular Nef protein targets CD4(+) T-lymphocytes for apoptosis by interacting with CXCR4 surface receptors. From Human immunodeficiency virus type 1 group M subtype B (isolate HXB2) (HIV-1).
   9923..10103   +  LTR            5' LTR (truncated): truncated 5' long terminal repeat (LTR) from HIV-1
  10135..10359   +  polyA_signal   bGH poly(A) signal: bovine growth hormone polyadenylation signal
  10363..10384   +  promoter       SV40 promoter (fragment): SV40 enhancer and early promoter
  10405..10833   +  rep_origin     f1 ori (sequence partly withheld): f1 bacteriophage origin of replication; arrow indicates direction of (+) strand synthesis
  10860..10931   +  promoter       SV40 promoter (fragment): SV40 enhancer and early promoter
  10932..11003   +  promoter       SV40 promoter (fragment): SV40 enhancer and early promoter
  11007..11141   +  rep_origin     SV40 ori: SV40 origin of replication
  11203..11250   +  promoter       EM7 promoter: synthetic bacterial promoter&nbsp
  11269..11643   +  CDS            BleoR: antibiotic-binding protein; Sh ble from Streptoalloteichus hindustanus; confers resistance to bleomycin, phleomycin, and Zeocin™
  11653..11778   +  CDS            ble (fragment): BLE_KLEPN - Experimental evidence at protein level: Swiss-Prot protein existence level 1. Binding protein with a strong affinity to the bleomycin family of antibiotics. Binds to CL990; an antimitotic-antibiotic compound. From Klebsiella pneumoniae.
  11773..11894   +  polyA_signal   SV40 poly(A) signal: SV40 polyadenylation signal
  11965..11987   -  protein_bind   lac operator (fragment): The lac repressor binds to the lac operator to inhibit transcription in E. coli. This inhibition can be relieved by adding lactose or isopropyl-β-D-thiogalactopyranoside (IPTG). lac repressor encoded by lacI
  11991..12021   -  promoter       lac promoter: promoter for the E. coli lac operon
  12036..12057   -  protein_bind   CAP binding site: CAP binding activates transcription in the presence of cAMP. E. coli catabolite activator protein
  12070..12162   -  CDS            lacI (fragment): lac repressor; lacI; The lac repressor binds to the lac operator to inhibit transcription in E. coli. This inhibition can be relieved by adding lactose or isopropyl-β-D-thiogalactopyranoside (IPTG).
  12345..12933   -  rep_origin     ori: high-copy-number ColE1/pMB1/pBR322/pUC origin of replication
  13104..13964   -  CDS            AmpR: β-lactamase; bla; confers resistance to ampicillin, carbenicillin, and related antibiotics
  13965..14069   -  promoter       AmpR promoter: bla
  14128..14180   -  misc_feature   bom (fragment): basis of mobility region from pBR322
>Addgene plasmid #198546 | SpCas9-YE1-BE4max | addgene full sequence | sequence record 390295 | Addgene NGS Result
CTACAACAAGGCAAGGCTTGACCGACAATTGCATGAAGAATCTGCTTAGGGTTAGGCGTTTTGCGCTGCT
TCGCGATGTACGGGCCAGATATACGCGTTGACATTGATTATTGACTAGTTATTAATAGTAATCAATTACG
GGGTCATTAGTTCATAGCCCATATATGGAGTTCCGCGTTACATAACTTACGGTAAATGGCCCGCCTGGCT
GACCGCCCAACGACCCCCGCCCATTGACGTCAATAATGACGTATGTTCCCATAGTAACGCCAATAGGGAC
TTTCCATTGACGTCAATGGGTGGAGTATTTACGGTAAACTGCCCACTTGGCAGTACATCAAGTGTATCAT
ATGCCAAGTACGCCCCCTATTGACGTCAATGACGGTAAATGGCCCGCCTGGCATTATGCCCAGTACATGA
CCTTATGGGACTTTCCTACTTGGCAGTACATCTACGTATTAGTCATCGCTATTACCATGGTGATGCGGTT
TTGGCAGTACATCAATGGGCGTGGATAGCGGTTTGACTCACGGGGATTTCCAAGTCTCCACCCCATTGAC
GTCAATGGGAGTTTGTTTTGGCACCAAAATCAACGGGACTTTCCAAAATGTCGTAACAACTCCGCCCCAT
TGACGCAAATGGGCGGTAGGCGTGTACGGTGGGAGGTCTATATAAGCAGCGCGTTTTGCCTGTACTGGGT
CTCTCTGGTTAGACCAGATCTGAGCCTGGGAGCTCTCTGGCTAACTAGGGAACCCACTGCTTAAGCCTCA
ATAAAGCTTGCCTTGAGTGCTTCAAGTAGTGTGTGCCCGTCTGTTGTGTGACTCTGGTAACTAGAGATCC
CTCAGACCCTTTTAGTCAGTGTGGAAAATCTCTAGCAGTGGCGCCCGAACAGGGACTTGAAAGCGAAAGG
GAAACCAGAGGAGCTCTCTCGACGCAGGACTCGGCTTGCTGAAGCGCGCACGGCAAGAGGCGAGGGGCGG
CGACTGGTGAGTACGCCAAAAATTTTGACTAGCGGAGGCTAGAAGGAGAGAGATGGGTGCGAGAGCGTCA
GTATTAAGCGGGGGAGAATTAGATCGCGATGGGAAAAAATTCGGTTAAGGCCAGGGGGAAAGAAAAAATA
TAAATTAAAACATATAGTATGGGCAAGCAGGGAGCTAGAACGATTCGCAGTTAATCCTGGCCTGTTAGAA
ACATCAGAAGGCTGTAGACAAATACTGGGACAGCTACAACCATCCCTTCAGACAGGATCAGAAGAACTTA
GATCATTATATAATACAGTAGCAACCCTCTATTGTGTGCATCAAAGGATAGAGATAAAAGACACCAAGGA
AGCTTTAGACAAGATAGAGGAAGAGCAAAACAAAAGTAAGACCACCGCACAGCAAGCGGCCGCTGATCTT
CAGACCTGGAGGAGGAGATATGAGGGACAATTGGAGAAGTGAATTATATAAATATAAAGTAGTAAAAATT
GAACCATTAGGAGTAGCACCCACCAAGGCAAAGAGAAGAGTGGTGCAGAGAGAAAAAAGAGCAGTGGGAA
TAGGAGCTTTGTTCCTTGGGTTCTTGGGAGCAGCAGGAAGCACTATGGGCGCAGCGTCAATGACGCTGAC
GGTACAGGCCAGACAATTATTGTCTGGTATAGTGCAGCAGCAGAACAATTTGCTGAGGGCTATTGAGGCG
CAACAGCATCTGTTGCAACTCACAGTCTGGGGCATCAAGCAGCTCCAGGCAAGAATCCTGGCTGTGGAAA
GATACCTAAAGGATCAACAGCTCCTGGGGATTTGGGGTTGCTCTGGAAAACTCATTTGCACCACTGCTGT
GCCTTGGAATGCTAGTTGGAGTAATAAATCTCTGGAACAGATTTGGAATCACACGACCTGGATGGAGTGG
GACAGAGAAATTAACAATTACACAAGCTTAATACACTCCTTAATTGAAGAATCGCAAAACCAGCAAGAAA
AGAATGAACAAGAATTATTGGAATTAGATAAATGGGCAAGTTTGTGGAATTGGTTTAACATAACAAATTG
GCTGTGGTATATAAAATTATTCATAATGATAGTAGGAGGCTTGGTAGGTTTAAGAATAGTTTTTGCTGTA
CTTTCTATAGTGAATAGAGTTAGGCAGGGATATTCACCATTATCGTTTCAGACCCACCTCCCAACCCCGA
GGGGACCCGACAGGCCCGAAGGAATAGAAGAAGAAGGTGGAGAGAGAGACAGAGACAGATCCATTCGATT
AGTGAACGGATCGGCACTGCGTGCGCCAATTCTGCAGACAAATGGCAGTATTCATCCACAATTTTAAAAG
AAAAGGGGGGATTGGGGGGTACAGTGCAGGGGAAAGAATAGTAGACATAATAGCAACAGACATACAAACT
AAAGAATTACAAAAACAAATTACAAAAATTCAAAATTTTCGGGTTTATTACAGGGACAGCAGAGATCCAG
TTTGGTTAATTAGCTAGCTAGGTCTTGAAAGGAGTGGGAATTGGCTCCGGTGCCCGTCAGTGGGCAGAGC
GCACATCGCCCACAGTCCCCGAGAAGTTGGGGGGAGGGGTCGGCAATTGATCCGGTGCCTAGAGAAGGTG
GCGCGGGGTAAACTGGGAAAGTGATGTCGTGTACTGGCTCCGCCTTTTTCCCGAGGGTGGGGGAGAACCG
TATATAAGTGCAGTAGTCGCCGTGAACGTTCTTTTTCGCAACGGGTTTGCCGCCAGAACACAGGACCGGT
TGCCACCATGAAACGGACAGCCGACGGAAGCGAGTTCGAGTCACCAAAGAAGAAGCGGAAAGTCTCCTCA
GAGACTGGGCCTGTCGCCGTCGATCCAACCCTGCGCCGCCGGATTGAACCTCACGAGTTTGAAGTGTTCT
TTGACCCCCGGGAGCTGAGAAAGGAGACATGCCTGCTGTACGAGATCAACTGGGGAGGCAGGCACTCCAT
CTGGAGGCACACCTCTCAGAACACAAATAAGCACGTGGAGGTGAACTTCATCGAGAAGTTTACCACAGAG
CGGTACTTCTGCCCCAATACCAGATGTAGCATCACATGGTTTCTGAGCTATTCCCCTTGCGGAGAGTGTA
GCAGGGCCATCACCGAGTTCCTGTCCAGATATCCACACGTGACACTGTTTATCTACATCGCCAGGCTGTA
TCACCACGCAGACCCAGAGAATAGGCAGGGCCTGCGCGATCTGATCAGCTCCGGCGTGACCATCCAGATC
ATGACAGAGCAGGAGTCCGGCTACTGCTGGCGGAACTTCGTGAATTATTCTCCTAGCAACGAGGCCCACT
GGCCTAGGTACCCACACCTGTGGGTGCGCCTGTACGTGCTGGAGCTGTATTGCATCATCCTGGGCCTGCC
CCCTTGTCTGAATATCCTGCGGAGAAAGCAGCCCCAGCTGACCTTCTTTACAATCGCCCTGCAGTCTTGT
CACTATCAGAGGCTGCCACCCCACATCCTGTGGGCCACAGGCCTGAAGTCTGGAGGATCTAGCGGAGGAT
CCTCTGGCAGCGAGACACCAGGAACAAGCGAGTCAGCAACACCAGAGAGCAGTGGCGGCAGCAGCGGCGG
CAGCGACAAGAAGTACAGCATCGGCCTGGCCATCGGCACCAACTCTGTGGGCTGGGCCGTGATCACCGAC
GAGTACAAGGTGCCCAGCAAGAAATTCAAGGTGCTGGGCAACACCGACCGGCACAGCATCAAGAAGAACC
TGATCGGAGCCCTGCTGTTCGACAGCGGCGAAACAGCCGAGGCCACCCGGCTGAAGAGAACCGCCAGAAG
AAGATACACCAGACGGAAGAACCGGATCTGCTATCTGCAAGAGATCTTCAGCAACGAGATGGCCAAGGTG
GACGACAGCTTCTTCCACAGACTGGAAGAGTCCTTCCTGGTGGAAGAGGATAAGAAGCACGAGCGGCACC
CCATCTTCGGCAACATCGTGGACGAGGTGGCCTACCACGAGAAGTACCCCACCATCTACCACCTGAGAAA
GAAACTGGTGGACAGCACCGACAAGGCCGACCTGCGGCTGATCTATCTGGCCCTGGCCCACATGATCAAG
TTCCGGGGCCACTTCCTGATCGAGGGCGACCTGAACCCCGACAACAGCGACGTGGACAAGCTGTTCATCC
AGCTGGTGCAGACCTACAACCAGCTGTTCGAGGAAAACCCCATCAACGCCAGCGGCGTGGACGCCAAGGC
CATCCTGTCTGCCAGACTGAGCAAGAGCAGACGGCTGGAAAATCTGATCGCCCAGCTGCCCGGCGAGAAG
AAGAATGGCCTGTTCGGAAACCTGATTGCCCTGAGCCTGGGCCTGACCCCCAACTTCAAGAGCAACTTCG
ACCTGGCCGAGGATGCCAAACTGCAGCTGAGCAAGGACACCTACGACGACGACCTGGACAACCTGCTGGC
CCAGATCGGCGACCAGTACGCCGACCTGTTTCTGGCCGCCAAGAACCTGTCCGACGCCATCCTGCTGAGC
GACATCCTGAGAGTGAACACCGAGATCACCAAGGCCCCCCTGAGCGCCTCTATGATCAAGAGATACGACG
AGCACCACCAGGACCTGACCCTGCTGAAAGCTCTCGTGCGGCAGCAGCTGCCTGAGAAGTACAAAGAGAT
TTTCTTCGACCAGAGCAAGAACGGCTACGCCGGCTACATTGACGGCGGAGCCAGCCAGGAAGAGTTCTAC
AAGTTCATCAAGCCCATCCTGGAAAAGATGGACGGCACCGAGGAACTGCTCGTGAAGCTGAACAGAGAGG
ACCTGCTGCGGAAGCAGCGGACCTTCGACAACGGCAGCATCCCCCACCAGATCCACCTGGGAGAGCTGCA
CGCCATTCTGCGGCGGCAGGAAGATTTTTACCCATTCCTGAAGGACAACCGGGAAAAGATCGAGAAGATC
CTGACCTTCCGCATCCCCTACTACGTGGGCCCTCTGGCCAGGGGAAACAGCAGATTCGCCTGGATGACCA
GAAAGAGCGAGGAAACCATCACCCCCTGGAACTTCGAGGAAGTGGTGGACAAGGGCGCTTCCGCCCAGAG
CTTCATCGAGCGGATGACCAACTTCGATAAGAACCTGCCCAACGAGAAGGTGCTGCCCAAGCACAGCCTG
CTGTACGAGTACTTCACCGTGTATAACGAGCTGACCAAAGTGAAATACGTGACCGAGGGAATGAGAAAGC
CCGCCTTCCTGAGCGGCGAGCAGAAAAAGGCCATCGTGGACCTGCTGTTCAAGACCAACCGGAAAGTGAC
CGTGAAGCAGCTGAAAGAGGACTACTTCAAGAAAATCGAGTGCTTCGACTCCGTGGAAATCTCCGGCGTG
GAAGATCGGTTCAACGCCTCCCTGGGCACATACCACGATCTGCTGAAAATTATCAAGGACAAGGACTTCC
TGGACAATGAGGAAAACGAGGACATTCTGGAAGATATCGTGCTGACCCTGACACTGTTTGAGGACAGAGA
GATGATCGAGGAACGGCTGAAAACCTATGCCCACCTGTTCGACGACAAAGTGATGAAGCAGCTGAAGCGG
CGGAGATACACCGGCTGGGGCAGGCTGAGCCGGAAGCTGATCAACGGCATCCGGGACAAGCAGTCCGGCA
AGACAATCCTGGATTTCCTGAAGTCCGACGGCTTCGCCAACAGAAACTTCATGCAGCTGATCCACGACGA
CAGCCTGACCTTTAAAGAGGACATCCAGAAAGCCCAGGTGTCCGGCCAGGGCGATAGCCTGCACGAGCAC
ATTGCCAATCTGGCCGGCAGCCCCGCCATTAAGAAGGGCATCCTGCAGACAGTGAAGGTGGTGGACGAGC
TCGTGAAAGTGATGGGCCGGCACAAGCCCGAGAACATCGTGATCGAAATGGCCAGAGAGAACCAGACCAC
CCAGAAGGGACAGAAGAACAGCCGCGAGAGAATGAAGCGGATCGAAGAGGGCATCAAAGAGCTGGGCAGC
CAGATCCTGAAAGAACACCCCGTGGAAAACACCCAGCTGCAGAACGAGAAGCTGTACCTGTACTACCTGC
AGAATGGGCGGGATATGTACGTGGACCAGGAACTGGACATCAACCGGCTGTCCGACTACGATGTGGACCA
TATCGTGCCTCAGAGCTTTCTGAAGGACGACTCCATCGACAACAAGGTGCTGACCAGAAGCGACAAGAAC
CGGGGCAAGAGCGACAACGTGCCCTCCGAAGAGGTCGTGAAGAAGATGAAGAACTACTGGCGGCAGCTGC
TGAACGCCAAGCTGATTACCCAGAGAAAGTTCGACAATCTGACCAAGGCCGAGAGAGGCGGCCTGAGCGA
ACTGGATAAGGCCGGCTTCATCAAGAGACAGCTGGTGGAAACCCGGCAGATCACAAAGCACGTGGCACAG
ATCCTGGACTCCCGGATGAACACTAAGTACGACGAGAATGACAAGCTGATCCGGGAAGTGAAAGTGATCA
CCCTGAAGTCCAAGCTGGTGTCCGATTTCCGGAAGGATTTCCAGTTTTACAAAGTGCGCGAGATCAACAA
CTACCACCACGCCCACGACGCCTACCTGAACGCCGTCGTGGGAACCGCCCTGATCAAAAAGTACCCTAAG
CTGGAAAGCGAGTTCGTGTACGGCGACTACAAGGTGTACGACGTGCGGAAGATGATCGCCAAGAGCGAGC
AGGAAATCGGCAAGGCTACCGCCAAGTACTTCTTCTACAGCAACATCATGAACTTTTTCAAGACCGAGAT
TACCCTGGCCAACGGCGAGATCCGGAAGCGGCCTCTGATCGAGACAAACGGCGAAACCGGGGAGATCGTG
TGGGATAAGGGCCGGGATTTTGCCACCGTGCGGAAAGTGCTGAGCATGCCCCAAGTGAATATCGTGAAAA
AGACCGAGGTGCAGACAGGCGGCTTCAGCAAAGAGTCTATCCTGCCCAAGAGGAACAGCGATAAGCTGAT
CGCCAGAAAGAAGGACTGGGACCCTAAGAAGTACGGCGGCTTCGACAGCCCCACCGTGGCCTATTCTGTG
CTGGTGGTGGCCAAAGTGGAAAAGGGCAAGTCCAAGAAACTGAAGAGTGTGAAAGAGCTACTGGGGATCA
CCATCATGGAAAGAAGCAGCTTCGAGAAGAATCCCATCGACTTTCTGGAAGCCAAGGGCTACAAAGAAGT
GAAAAAGGACCTGATCATCAAGCTGCCTAAGTACTCCCTGTTCGAGCTGGAAAACGGCCGGAAGAGAATG
CTGGCCTCTGCCGGCGAACTGCAGAAGGGAAACGAACTGGCCCTGCCCTCCAAATATGTGAACTTCCTGT
ACCTGGCCAGCCACTATGAGAAGCTGAAGGGCTCCCCCGAGGATAATGAGCAGAAACAGCTGTTTGTGGA
ACAGCACAAGCACTACCTGGACGAGATCATCGAGCAGATCAGCGAGTTCTCCAAGAGAGTGATCCTGGCC
GACGCTAATCTGGACAAAGTGCTGTCCGCCTACAACAAGCACCGGGATAAGCCCATCAGAGAGCAGGCCG
AGAATATCATCCACCTGTTTACCCTGACCAATCTGGGAGCCCCTGCCGCCTTCAAGTACTTTGACACCAC
CATCGACCGGAAGAGGTACACCAGCACCAAAGAGGTGCTGGACGCCACCCTGATCCACCAGAGCATCACC
GGCCTGTACGAGACACGGATCGACCTGTCTCAGCTGGGAGGCGACAGCGGCGGGAGCGGCGGGAGCGGGG
GGAGCACTAATCTGAGCGACATCATTGAGAAGGAGACTGGGAAACAGCTGGTCATTCAGGAGTCCATCCT
GATGCTGCCTGAGGAGGTGGAGGAAGTGATCGGCAACAAGCCAGAGTCTGACATCCTGGTGCACACCGCC
TACGACGAGTCCACAGATGAGAATGTGATGCTGCTGACCTCTGACGCCCCCGAGTATAAGCCTTGGGCCC
TGGTCATCCAGGATTCTAACGGCGAGAATAAGATCAAGATGCTGAGCGGAGGATCCGGAGGATCTGGAGG
CAGCACCAACCTGTCTGACATCATCGAGAAGGAGACAGGCAAGCAGCTGGTCATCCAGGAGAGCATCCTG
ATGCTGCCCGAAGAAGTCGAAGAAGTGATCGGAAACAAGCCTGAGAGCGATATCCTGGTCCATACCGCCT
ACGACGAGAGTACCGACGAAAATGTGATGCTGCTGACATCCGACGCCCCAGAGTATAAGCCCTGGGCTCT
GGTCATCCAGGATTCCAACGGAGAGAACAAAATCAAAATGCTGTCTGGCGGCTCAAAAAGAACCGCCGAC
GGCAGCGAATTCGAGCCCAAGAAGAAGAGGAAAGTCGATTACAAAGACGATGACGATAAGGGATCCGGCG
CAACAAACTTCTCTCTGCTGAAACAAGCCGGAGATGTCGAAGAGAATCCTGGACCGATGGCCAAGCCTTT
GTCTCAAGAAGAATCCACCCTCATTGAAAGAGCAACGGCTACAATCAACAGCATCCCCATCTCTGAAGAC
TACAGCGTCGCCAGCGCAGCTCTCTCTAGCGACGGCCGCATCTTCACTGGTGTCAATGTATATCATTTTA
CTGGGGGACCTTGTGCAGAACTCGTGGTGCTGGGCACTGCTGCTGCTGCGGCAGCTGGCAACCTGACTTG
TATCGTCGCGATCGGAAATGAGAACAGGGGCATCTTGAGCCCCTGCGGACGGTGCCGACAGGTGCTTCTC
GATCTGCATCCTGGGATCAAAGCCATAGTGAAGGACAGTGATGGACAGCCGACGGCAGTTGGGATTCGTG
AATTGCTGCCCTCTGGTTATGTGTGGGAGGGCTAAGAATTCGATATCAAGCTTATCGGTAATCAACCTCT
GGATTACAAAATTTGTGAAAGATTGACTGGTATTCTTAACTATGTTGCTCCTTTTACGCTATGTGGATAC
GCTGCTTTAATGCCTTTGTATCATGCTATTGCTTCCCGTATGGCTTTCATTTTCTCCTCCTTGTATAAAT
CCTGGTTGCTGTCTCTTTATGAGGAGTTGTGGCCCGTTGTCAGGCAACGTGGCGTGGTGTGCACTGTGTT
TGCTGACGCAACCCCCACTGGTTGGGGCATTGCCACCACCTGTCAGCTCCTTTCCGGGACTTTCGCTTTC
CCCCTCCCTATTGCCACGGCGGAACTCATCGCCGCCTGCCTTGCCCGCTGCTGGACAGGGGCTCGGCTGT
TGGGCACTGACAATTCCGTGGTGTTGTCGGGGAAATCATCGTCCTTTCCTTGGCTGCTCGCCTGTGTTGC
CACCTGGATTCTGCGCGGGACGTCCTTCTGCTACGTCCCTTCGGCCCTCAATCCAGCGGACCTTCCTTCC
CGCGGCCTGCTGCCGGCTCTGCGGCCTCTTCCGCGTCTTCGCCTTCGCCCTCAGACGAGTCGGATCTCCC
TTTGGGCCGCCTCCCCGCATCGATACCGTCGACCTCGAGACCTAGAAAAACATGGAGCAATCACAAGTAG
CAATACAGCAGCTACCAATGCTGATTGTGCCTGGCTAGAAGCACAAGAGGAGGAGGAGGTGGGTTTTCCA
GTCACACCTCAGGTACCTTTAAGACCAATGACTTACAAGGCAGCTGTAGATCTTAGCCACTTTTTAAAAG
AAAAGGGGGGACTGGAAGGGCTAATTCACTCCCAACGAAGACAAGATATCCTTGATCTGTGGATCTACCA
CACACAAGGCTACTTCCCTGATTGGCAGAACTACACACCAGGGCCAGGGATCAGATATCCACTGACCTTT
GGATGGTGCTACAAGCTAGTACCAGTTGAGCAAGAGAAGGTAGAAGAAGCCAATGAAGGAGAGAACACCC
GCTTGTTACACCCTGTGAGCCTGCATGGGATGGATGACCCGGAGAGAGAAGTATTAGAGTGGAGGTTTGA
CAGCCGCCTAGCATTTCATCACATGGCCCGAGAGCTGCATCCGGACTGTACTGGGTCTCTCTGGTTAGAC
CAGATCTGAGCCTGGGAGCTCTCTGGCTAACTAGGGAACCCACTGCTTAAGCCTCAATAAAGCTTGCCTT
GAGTGCTTCAAGTAGTGTGTGCCCGTCTGTTGTGTGACTCTGGTAACTAGAGATCCCTCAGACCCTTTTA
GTCAGTGTGGAAAATCTCTAGCAGGGCCCGTTTAAACCCGCTGATCAGCCTCGACTGTGCCTTCTAGTTG
CCAGCCATCTGTTGTTTGCCCCTCCCCCGTGCCTTCCTTGACCCTGGAAGGTGCCACTCCCACTGTCCTT
TCCTAATAAAATGAGGAAATTGCATCGCATTGTCTGAGTAGGTGTCATTCTATTCTGGGGGGTGGGGTGG
GGCAGGACAGCAAGGGGGAGGATTGGGAAGACAATAGCAGGCATGCTGGGGATGCGGTGGGCTCTATGGC
TTCTGAGGCGGAAAGAACCAGCTGGGGCTCTAGGGGGTATCCCC
[124 nt withheld, positions 10405-10528]
C
[91 nt withheld, positions 10530-10620]
A
[49 nt withheld, positions 10622-10670]
CCTTTGACGTTGGAGTCCACGTTCTTT
[37 nt withheld, positions 10698-10734]
ACCCTATCTCGGTCTATTCTTTTGATTTATAAGGGATTTTGCCGATTTCGGCCTATTGGTTAAAAAATGA
GCTGATTTAACAAAAATTTAACGCGAATTAATTCTGTGGAATGTGTGTCAGTTAGGGTGTGGAAAGTCCC
CAGGCTCCCCAGCAGGCAGAAGTATGCAAAGCATGCATCTCAATTAGTCAGCAACCAGGTGTGGAAAGTC
CCCAGGCTCCCCAGCAGGCAGAAGTATGCAAAGCATGCATCTCAATTAGTCAGCAACCATAGTCCCGCCC
CTAACTCCGCCCAGTTCCGCCCATTCTCCGCCCCATGGCTGACTAATTTTTTTTATTTATGCAGAGGCCG
AGGCCGCCTCTGCCTCTGAGCTATTCCAGAAGTAGTGAGGAGGCTTTTTTGGAGGCCTAGGCTTTTGCAA
AAAGCTCCCGGGAGCTTGTATATCCATTTTCGGATCTGATCAGCACGTGTTGACAATTAATCATCGGCAT
AGTATATCGGCATAGTATAATACGACAAGGTGAGGAACTAAACCATGGCCAAGTTGACCAGTGCCGTTCC
GGTGCTCACCGCGCGCGACGTCGCCGGAGCGGTCGAGTTCTGGACCGACCGGCTCGGGTTCTCCCGGGAC
TTCGTGGAGGACGACTTCGCCGGTGTGGTCCGGGACGACGTGACCCTGTTCATCAGCGCGGTCCAGGACC
AGGTGGTGCCGGACAACACCCTGGCCTGGGTGTGGGTGCGCGGCCTGGACGAGCTGTACGCCGAGTGGTC
GGAGGTCGTGTCCACGAACTTCCGGGACGCCTCCGGGCCGGCCATGACCGAGATCGGCGAGCAGCCGTGG
GGGCGGGAGTTCGCCCTGCGCGACCCGGCCGGCAACTGCGTGCACTTCGTGGCCGAGGAGCAGGACTGAC
ACGTGCTACGAGATTTCGATTCCACCGCCGCCTTCTATGAAAGGTTGGGCTTCGGAATCGTTTTCCGGGA
CGCCGGCTGGATGATCCTCCAGCGCGGGGATCTCATGCTGGAGTTCTTCGCCCACCCCAACTTGTTTATT
GCAGCTTATAATGGTTACAAATAAAGCAATAGCATCACAAATTTCACAAATAAAGCATTTTTTTCACTGC
ATTCTAGTTGTGGTTTGTCCAAACTCATCAATGTATCTTATCATGTCTGTATACCGTCGACCTCTAGCTA
GAGCTTGGCGTAATCATGGTCATAGCTGTTTCCTGTGTGAAATTGTTATCCGCTCACAATTCCACACAAC
ATACGAGCCGGAAGCATAAAGTGTAAAGCCTGGGGTGCCTAATGAGTGAGCTAACTCACATTAATTGCGT
TGCGCTCACTGCCCGCTTTCCAGTCGGGAAACCTGTCGTGCCAGCTGCATTAATGAATCGGCCAACGCGC
GGGGAGAGGCGGTTTGCGTATTGGGCGCTCTTCCGCTTCCTCGCTCACTGACTCGCTGCGCTCGGTCGTT
CGGCTGCGGCGAGCGGTATCAGCTCACTCAAAGGCGGTAATACGGTTATCCACAGAATCAGGGGATAACG
CAGGAAAGAACATGTGAGCAAAAGGCCAGCAAAAGGCCAGGAACCGTAAAAAGGCCGCGTTGCTGGCGTT
TTTCCATAGGCTCCGCCCCCCTGACGAGCATCACAAAAATCGACGCTCAAGTCAGAGGTGGCGAAACCCG
ACAGGACTATAAAGATACCAGGCGTTTCCCCCTGGAAGCTCCCTCGTGCGCTCTCCTGTTCCGACCCTGC
CGCTTACCGGATACCTGTCCGCCTTTCTCCCTTCGGGAAGCGTGGCGCTTTCTCATAGCTCACGCTGTAG
GTATCTCAGTTCGGTGTAGGTCGTTCGCTCCAAGCTGGGCTGTGTGCACGAACCCCCCGTTCAGCCCGAC
CGCTGCGCCTTATCCGGTAACTATCGTCTTGAGTCCAACCCGGTAAGACACGACTTATCGCCACTGGCAG
CAGCCACTGGTAACAGGATTAGCAGAGCGAGGTATGTAGGCGGTGCTACAGAGTTCTTGAAGTGGTGGCC
TAACTACGGCTACACTAGAAGAACAGTATTTGGTATCTGCGCTCTGCTGAAGCCAGTTACCTTCGGAAAA
AGAGTTGGTAGCTCTTGATCCGGCAAACAAACCACCGCTGGTAGCGGTGGTTTTTTTGTTTGCAAGCAGC
AGATTACGCGCAGAAAAAAAGGATCTCAAGAAGATCCTTTGATCTTTTCTACGGGGTCTGACGCTCAGTG
GAACGAAAACTCACGTTAAGGGATTTTGGTCATGAGATTATCAAAAAGGATCTTCACCTAGATCCTTTTA
AATTAAAAATGAAGTTTTAAATCAATCTAAAGTATATATGAGTAAACTTGGTCTGACAGTTACCAATGCT
TAATCAGTGAGGCACCTATCTCAGCGATCTGTCTATTTCGTTCATCCATAGTTGCCTGACTCCCCGTCGT
GTAGATAACTACGATACGGGAGGGCTTACCATCTGGCCCCAGTGCTGCAATGATACCGCGAGACCCACGC
TCACCGGCTCCAGATTTATCAGCAATAAACCAGCCAGCCGGAAGGGCCGAGCGCAGAAGTGGTCCTGCAA
CTTTATCCGCCTCCATCCAGTCTATTAATTGTTGCCGGGAAGCTAGAGTAAGTAGTTCGCCAGTTAATAG
TTTGCGCAACGTTGTTGCCATTGCTACAGGCATCGTGGTGTCACGCTCGTCGTTTGGTATGGCTTCATTC
AGCTCCGGTTCCCAACGATCAAGGCGAGTTACATGATCCCCCATGTTGTGCAAAAAAGCGGTTAGCTCCT
TCGGTCCTCCGATCGTTGTCAGAAGTAAGTTGGCCGCAGTGTTATCACTCATGGTTATGGCAGCACTGCA
TAATTCTCTTACTGTCATGCCATCCGTAAGATGCTTTTCTGTGACTGGTGAGTACTCAACCAAGTCATTC
TGAGAATAGTGTATGCGGCGACCGAGTTGCTCTTGCCCGGCGTCAATACGGGATAATACCGCGCCACATA
GCAGAACTTTAAAAGTGCTCATCATTGGAAAACGTTCTTCGGGGCGAAAACTCTCAAGGATCTTACCGCT
GTTGAGATCCAGTTCGATGTAACCCACTCGTGCACCCAACTGATCTTCAGCATCTTTTACTTTCACCAGC
GTTTCTGGGTGAGCAAAAACAGGAAGGCAAAATGCCGCAAAAAAGGGAATAAGGGCGACACGGAAATGTT
GAATACTCATACTCTTCCTTTTTCAATATTATTGAAGCATTTATCAGGGTTATTGTCTCATGAGCGGATA
CATATTTGAATGTATTTAGAAAAATAAACAAATAGGGGTTCCGCGCACATTTCCCCGAAAAGTGCCACCT
GACGTCGACGGATCGGGAGATCTCCCGATCCCCTATGGTGCACTCTCAGTACAATCTGCTCTGATGCCGC
ATAGTTAAGCCAGTATCTGCTCCCTGCTTGTGTGTTGGAGGTCGCTGAGTAGTGCGCGAGCAAAATTTAA
G
