>Addgene plasmid #198546 | SpCas9-YE1-BE4max | depositor partial sequence | sequence record 384709 | SpCas9-YE1-BE4max sequence 6048 bps
ATGAAACGGACAGCCGACGGAAGCGAGTTCGAGTCACCAAAGAAGAAGCGGAAAGTCTCCTCAGAGACTG
GGCCTGTCGCCGTCGATCCAACCCTGCGCCGCCGGATTGAACCTCACGAGTTTGAAGTGTTCTTTGACCC
CCGGGAGCTGAGAAAGGAGACATGCCTGCTGTACGAGATCAACTGGGGAGGCAGGCACTCCATCTGGAGG
CACACCTCTCAGAACACAAATAAGCACGTGGAGGTGAACTTCATCGAGAAGTTTACCACAGAGCGGTACT
TCTGCCCCAATACCAGATGTAGCATCACATGGTTTCTGAGCTATTCCCCTTGCGGAGAGTGTAGCAGGGC
CATCACCGAGTTCCTGTCCAGATATCCACACGTGACACTGTTTATCTACATCGCCAGGCTGTATCACCAC
GCAGACCCAGAGAATAGGCAGGGCCTGCGCGATCTGATCAGCTCCGGCGTGACCATCCAGATCATGACAG
AGCAGGAGTCCGGCTACTGCTGGCGGAACTTCGTGAATTATTCTCCTAGCAACGAGGCCCACTGGCCTAG
GTACCCACACCTGTGGGTGCGCCTGTACGTGCTGGAGCTGTATTGCATCATCCTGGGCCTGCCCCCTTGT
CTGAATATCCTGCGGAGAAAGCAGCCCCAGCTGACCTTCTTTACAATCGCCCTGCAGTCTTGTCACTATC
AGAGGCTGCCACCCCACATCCTGTGGGCCACAGGCCTGAAGTCTGGAGGATCTAGCGGAGGATCCTCTGG
CAGCGAGACACCAGGAACAAGCGAGTCAGCAACACCAGAGAGCAGTGGCGGCAGCAGCGGCGGCAGCGAC
AAGAAGTACAGCATCGGCCTGGCCATCGGCACCAACTCTGTGGGCTGGGCCGTGATCACCGACGAGTACA
AGGTGCCCAGCAAGAAATTCAAGGTGCTGGGCAACACCGACCGGCACAGCATCAAGAAGAACCTGATCGG
AGCCCTGCTGTTCGACAGCGGCGAAACAGCCGAGGCCACCCGGCTGAAGAGAACCGCCAGAAGAAGATAC
ACCAGACGGAAGAACCGGATCTGCTATCTGCAAGAGATCTTCAGCAACGAGATGGCCAAGGTGGACGACA
GCTTCTTCCACAGACTGGAAGAGTCCTTCCTGGTGGAAGAGGATAAGAAGCACGAGCGGCACCCCATCTT
CGGCAACATCGTGGACGAGGTGGCCTACCACGAGAAGTACCCCACCATCTACCACCTGAGAAAGAAACTG
GTGGACAGCACCGACAAGGCCGACCTGCGGCTGATCTATCTGGCCCTGGCCCACATGATCAAGTTCCGGG
GCCACTTCCTGATCGAGGGCGACCTGAACCCCGACAACAGCGACGTGGACAAGCTGTTCATCCAGCTGGT
GCAGACCTACAACCAGCTGTTCGAGGAAAACCCCATCAACGCCAGCGGCGTGGACGCCAAGGCCATCCTG
TCTGCCAGACTGAGCAAGAGCAGACGGCTGGAAAATCTGATCGCCCAGCTGCCCGGCGAGAAGAAGAATG
GCCTGTTCGGAAACCTGATTGCCCTGAGCCTGGGCCTGACCCCCAACTTCAAGAGCAACTTCGACCTGGC
CGAGGATGCCAAACTGCAGCTGAGCAAGGACACCTACGACGACGACCTGGACAACCTGCTGGCCCAGATC
GGCGACCAGTACGCCGACCTGTTTCTGGCCGCCAAGAACCTGTCCGACGCCATCCTGCTGAGCGACATCC
TGAGAGTGAACACCGAGATCACCAAGGCCCCCCTGAGCGCCTCTATGATCAAGAGATACGACGAGCACCA
CCAGGACCTGACCCTGCTGAAAGCTCTCGTGCGGCAGCAGCTGCCTGAGAAGTACAAAGAGATTTTCTTC
GACCAGAGCAAGAACGGCTACGCCGGCTACATTGACGGCGGAGCCAGCCAGGAAGAGTTCTACAAGTTCA
TCAAGCCCATCCTGGAAAAGATGGACGGCACCGAGGAACTGCTCGTGAAGCTGAACAGAGAGGACCTGCT
GCGGAAGCAGCGGACCTTCGACAACGGCAGCATCCCCCACCAGATCCACCTGGGAGAGCTGCACGCCATT
CTGCGGCGGCAGGAAGATTTTTACCCATTCCTGAAGGACAACCGGGAAAAGATCGAGAAGATCCTGACCT
TCCGCATCCCCTACTACGTGGGCCCTCTGGCCAGGGGAAACAGCAGATTCGCCTGGATGACCAGAAAGAG
CGAGGAAACCATCACCCCCTGGAACTTCGAGGAAGTGGTGGACAAGGGCGCTTCCGCCCAGAGCTTCATC
GAGCGGATGACCAACTTCGATAAGAACCTGCCCAACGAGAAGGTGCTGCCCAAGCACAGCCTGCTGTACG
AGTACTTCACCGTGTATAACGAGCTGACCAAAGTGAAATACGTGACCGAGGGAATGAGAAAGCCCGCCTT
CCTGAGCGGCGAGCAGAAAAAGGCCATCGTGGACCTGCTGTTCAAGACCAACCGGAAAGTGACCGTGAAG
CAGCTGAAAGAGGACTACTTCAAGAAAATCGAGTGCTTCGACTCCGTGGAAATCTCCGGCGTGGAAGATC
GGTTCAACGCCTCCCTGGGCACATACCACGATCTGCTGAAAATTATCAAGGACAAGGACTTCCTGGACAA
TGAGGAAAACGAGGACATTCTGGAAGATATCGTGCTGACCCTGACACTGTTTGAGGACAGAGAGATGATC
GAGGAACGGCTGAAAACCTATGCCCACCTGTTCGACGACAAAGTGATGAAGCAGCTGAAGCGGCGGAGAT
ACACCGGCTGGGGCAGGCTGAGCCGGAAGCTGATCAACGGCATCCGGGACAAGCAGTCCGGCAAGACAAT
CCTGGATTTCCTGAAGTCCGACGGCTTCGCCAACAGAAACTTCATGCAGCTGATCCACGACGACAGCCTG
ACCTTTAAAGAGGACATCCAGAAAGCCCAGGTGTCCGGCCAGGGCGATAGCCTGCACGAGCACATTGCCA
ATCTGGCCGGCAGCCCCGCCATTAAGAAGGGCATCCTGCAGACAGTGAAGGTGGTGGACGAGCTCGTGAA
AGTGATGGGCCGGCACAAGCCCGAGAACATCGTGATCGAAATGGCCAGAGAGAACCAGACCACCCAGAAG
GGACAGAAGAACAGCCGCGAGAGAATGAAGCGGATCGAAGAGGGCATCAAAGAGCTGGGCAGCCAGATCC
TGAAAGAACACCCCGTGGAAAACACCCAGCTGCAGAACGAGAAGCTGTACCTGTACTACCTGCAGAATGG
GCGGGATATGTACGTGGACCAGGAACTGGACATCAACCGGCTGTCCGACTACGATGTGGACCATATCGTG
CCTCAGAGCTTTCTGAAGGACGACTCCATCGACAACAAGGTGCTGACCAGAAGCGACAAGAACCGGGGCA
AGAGCGACAACGTGCCCTCCGAAGAGGTCGTGAAGAAGATGAAGAACTACTGGCGGCAGCTGCTGAACGC
CAAGCTGATTACCCAGAGAAAGTTCGACAATCTGACCAAGGCCGAGAGAGGCGGCCTGAGCGAACTGGAT
AAGGCCGGCTTCATCAAGAGACAGCTGGTGGAAACCCGGCAGATCACAAAGCACGTGGCACAGATCCTGG
ACTCCCGGATGAACACTAAGTACGACGAGAATGACAAGCTGATCCGGGAAGTGAAAGTGATCACCCTGAA
GTCCAAGCTGGTGTCCGATTTCCGGAAGGATTTCCAGTTTTACAAAGTGCGCGAGATCAACAACTACCAC
CACGCCCACGACGCCTACCTGAACGCCGTCGTGGGAACCGCCCTGATCAAAAAGTACCCTAAGCTGGAAA
GCGAGTTCGTGTACGGCGACTACAAGGTGTACGACGTGCGGAAGATGATCGCCAAGAGCGAGCAGGAAAT
CGGCAAGGCTACCGCCAAGTACTTCTTCTACAGCAACATCATGAACTTTTTCAAGACCGAGATTACCCTG
GCCAACGGCGAGATCCGGAAGCGGCCTCTGATCGAGACAAACGGCGAAACCGGGGAGATCGTGTGGGATA
AGGGCCGGGATTTTGCCACCGTGCGGAAAGTGCTGAGCATGCCCCAAGTGAATATCGTGAAAAAGACCGA
GGTGCAGACAGGCGGCTTCAGCAAAGAGTCTATCCTGCCCAAGAGGAACAGCGATAAGCTGATCGCCAGA
AAGAAGGACTGGGACCCTAAGAAGTACGGCGGCTTCGACAGCCCCACCGTGGCCTATTCTGTGCTGGTGG
TGGCCAAAGTGGAAAAGGGCAAGTCCAAGAAACTGAAGAGTGTGAAAGAGCTACTGGGGATCACCATCAT
GGAAAGAAGCAGCTTCGAGAAGAATCCCATCGACTTTCTGGAAGCCAAGGGCTACAAAGAAGTGAAAAAG
GACCTGATCATCAAGCTGCCTAAGTACTCCCTGTTCGAGCTGGAAAACGGCCGGAAGAGAATGCTGGCCT
CTGCCGGCGAACTGCAGAAGGGAAACGAACTGGCCCTGCCCTCCAAATATGTGAACTTCCTGTACCTGGC
CAGCCACTATGAGAAGCTGAAGGGCTCCCCCGAGGATAATGAGCAGAAACAGCTGTTTGTGGAACAGCAC
AAGCACTACCTGGACGAGATCATCGAGCAGATCAGCGAGTTCTCCAAGAGAGTGATCCTGGCCGACGCTA
ATCTGGACAAAGTGCTGTCCGCCTACAACAAGCACCGGGATAAGCCCATCAGAGAGCAGGCCGAGAATAT
CATCCACCTGTTTACCCTGACCAATCTGGGAGCCCCTGCCGCCTTCAAGTACTTTGACACCACCATCGAC
CGGAAGAGGTACACCAGCACCAAAGAGGTGCTGGACGCCACCCTGATCCACCAGAGCATCACCGGCCTGT
ACGAGACACGGATCGACCTGTCTCAGCTGGGAGGCGACAGCGGCGGGAGCGGCGGGAGCGGGGGGAGCAC
TAATCTGAGCGACATCATTGAGAAGGAGACTGGGAAACAGCTGGTCATTCAGGAGTCCATCCTGATGCTG
CCTGAGGAGGTGGAGGAAGTGATCGGCAACAAGCCAGAGTCTGACATCCTGGTGCACACCGCCTACGACG
AGTCCACAGATGAGAATGTGATGCTGCTGACCTCTGACGCCCCCGAGTATAAGCCTTGGGCCCTGGTCAT
CCAGGATTCTAACGGCGAGAATAAGATCAAGATGCTGAGCGGAGGATCCGGAGGATCTGGAGGCAGCACC
AACCTGTCTGACATCATCGAGAAGGAGACAGGCAAGCAGCTGGTCATCCAGGAGAGCATCCTGATGCTGC
CCGAAGAAGTCGAAGAAGTGATCGGAAACAAGCCTGAGAGCGATATCCTGGTCCATACCGCCTACGACGA
GAGTACCGACGAAAATGTGATGCTGCTGACATCCGACGCCCCAGAGTATAAGCCCTGGGCTCTGGTCATC
CAGGATTCCAACGGAGAGAACAAAATCAAAATGCTGTCTGGCGGCTCAAAAAGAACCGCCGACGGCAGCG
AATTCGAGCCCAAGAAGAAGAGGAAAGTCGATTACAAAGACGATGACGATAAGGGATCCGGCGCAACAAA
CTTCTCTCTGCTGAAACAAGCCGGAGATGTCGAAGAGAATCCTGGACCGATGGCCAAGCCTTTGTCTCAA
GAAGAATCCACCCTCATTGAAAGAGCAACGGCTACAATCAACAGCATCCCCATCTCTGAAGACTACAGCG
TCGCCAGCGCAGCTCTCTCTAGCGACGGCCGCATCTTCACTGGTGTCAATGTATATCATTTTACTGGGGG
ACCTTGTGCAGAACTCGTGGTGCTGGGCACTGCTGCTGCTGCGGCAGCTGGCAACCTGACTTGTATCGTC
GCGATCGGAAATGAGAACAGGGGCATCTTGAGCCCCTGCGGACGGTGCCGACAGGTGCTTCTCGATCTGC
ATCCTGGGATCAAAGCCATAGTGAAGGACAGTGATGGACAGCCGACGGCAGTTGGGATTCGTGAATTGCT
GCCCTCTGGTTATGTGTGGGAGGGCTAA
